Addgene plasmid #160597: pUPD2 MS2 (GB2665)
Purpose: CDS of MS2 protein with B3 nomenclature
Depositing lab: Diego Orzaez. Depositing organization: Agencia Estatal Consejo Superior de Investigaciones Científicas, M.P.
Backbone
  Vector backbone: pUPD2
  Backbone manufacturer: self-made; derived from the BioBrick assembly plasmid pSB1C3
  Vector type: CRISPR, Synthetic Biology
Growth in bacteria
  Bacterial resistance: Chloramphenicol, 25 μg/mL
  Growth temperature: 37°C
  Growth strain: DH5alpha
  Copy number: High Copy
Gene/Insert
  Gene/Insert name: MS2
  Species: Synthetic
  Insert size (bp): 397
  Mutation: BsaI and BsmBI sites removed
  Cloning method: Restriction Enzyme; 5′ cloning site BsmBI (destroyed during cloning); 3′ cloning site BsmBI (destroyed during cloning)
  Sequencing primers: 5′ gctttcgctaaggatgatttctgg; 3′ cagggtggtgacaccttgcc
Terms and licenses: Academic/Nonprofit Terms; Industry Terms: Not Available to Industry
Depositor comments: Compatible with GoldenBraid; insert can be released with BsaI
How to cite: pUPD2 MS2 (GB2665) was a gift from Diego Orzaez (Addgene plasmid # 160597 ; http://n2t.net/addgene:160597 ; RRID:Addgene_160597)
