[The description below was written by a language model from this plasmid's Addgene catalogue record and pLannotate feature annotations shown in this document.]
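Description:
pUPD2 MS2 (GB2665) is a small (about 2.5 kb) GoldenBraid level-0 part plasmid that stores the coding sequence of the bacteriophage MS2 coat protein as a standardised, reusable DNA part. The backbone, pUPD2, is a self-made domestication vector derived from the BioBrick assembly plasmid pSB1C3, and remnants of the BioBrick prefix and suffix flank the insert position. It is maintained in E. coli through a high-copy ColE1/pUC-type origin and selected with chloramphenicol via a cat gene driven by its native promoter and followed by the lambda t0 terminator. Additional bacterial terminators, including a his operon terminator, insulate the cloning site from the rest of the backbone.

The roughly 400 bp synthetic insert matches the MS2 capsid protein, which binds a specific RNA hairpin and is widely used to tether fused protein domains to RNAs carrying that hairpin. The part was domesticated by removing internal BsaI and BsmBI sites. It was cloned through BsmBI sites that were destroyed in the process, and it can be released with BsaI for Golden Gate-style assembly. The "B3" designation refers to its position in the GoldenBraid/Phytobrick grammar, which sets the overhangs with which it joins neighbouring parts. There is no promoter or terminator for expression of the insert, so the plasmid is not an expression construct: the MS2 sequence is intended to be combined with other parts into transcriptional units in downstream GoldenBraid vectors. The CRISPR and synthetic biology classification suggests use in building RNA-scaffold recruitment systems, such as effector recruitment to modified guide RNAs, although the record does not specify fusion partners or a final application.
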