Features (pLannotate 1.2.2; 9 found; start..end, strand, type, name):
      2..391     +  CDS            CAPSD_BPMS2: Experimental evidence at protein level: Swiss-Prot protein existence level 1. Acts as a translational repressor of viral replicase synthesis late in infection. This latter function is the result of capsid protein interaction with an RNA hairpin which contains the replicase ribosome-binding site. From Escherichia phage MS2 (Bacteriophage MS2).
    415..434     +  misc_feature   BioBrick suffix: universal suffix for all parts
    435..492     +  terminator     his operon terminator: This putative transcriptin terminator from the E. coli his operon has a 2-bp deletion introduced during synthesis. Its efficiency has not been determined.
    687..1275    -  rep_origin     ori: high-copy-number ColE1/pMB1/pBR322/pUC origin of replication
   1458..1552    -  terminator     lambda t0 terminator: transcription terminator from phage lambda
   1576..2232    -  CDS            cat: CAT_ECOLX - Experimental evidence at protein level: Swiss-Prot protein existence level 1. This enzyme is an effector of chloramphenicol resistance in bacteria. From Escherichia coli. This protein is used as a marker in many commonly used cloning vectors, such as pACYC184.
   2233..2330    -  promoter       cat promoter: promoter of the E. coli cat gene encoding chloramphenicol acetyltransferase
   2416..2459    -  terminator     bacterial terminator: putative bacterial transcription terminator
   2462..2483    +  misc_feature   BioBrick prefix: BioBrick prefix for parts that do not start with "ATG"
>Addgene plasmid #160597 | pUPD2 MS2 (GB2665) | addgene full sequence | sequence record 322069 | Addgene NGS Result
AATGGCTTCTAATTTTACTCAATTTGTTCTTGTTGATAATGGTGGTACTGGTGATGTTACTGTTGCTCCT
TCTAATTTTGCTAATGGTGTTGCTGAATGGATTTCTTCTAATTCTAGATCTCAAGCTTATAAGGTTACTT
GTTCTGTTAGACAATCTTCTGCTCAAAATAGAAAGTATACTATTAAGGTTGAAGTTCCTAAGGTTGCTAC
TCAAACTGTTGGTGGTGTTGAACTTCCTGTTGCTGCTTGGAGATCTTATCTTAATATGGAACTTACTATT
CCTATTTTTGCTACTAATTCTGATTGTGAACTTATTGTTAAGGCTATGCAAGGTCTTCTTAAGGATGGTA
ATCCTATTCCTTCTGCTATTGCTGCTAATTCTGGTATTTATGCAGCCTGAGACCACTCATCGCGACTAGT
AGCGGCCGCTGCAGTCCGGCAAAAAAGGGCAAGGTGTCACCACCCTGCCCTTTTTCTTTAAAACCGAAAA
GATTACTTCGCGTTATGCAGGCTTCCTCGCTCACTGACTCGCTGCGCTCGGTCGTTCGGCTGCGGCGAGC
GGTATCAGCTCACTCAAAGGCGGTAATACGGTTATCCACAGAATCAGGGGATAACGCAGGAAAGAACATG
TGAGCAAAAGGCCAGCAAAAGGCCAGGAACCGTAAAAAGGCCGCGTTGCTGGCGTTTTTCCACAGGCTCC
GCCCCCCTGACGAGCATCACAAAAATCGACGCTCAAGTCAGAGGTGGCGAAACCCGACAGGACTATAAAG
ATACCAGGCGTTTCCCCCTGGAAGCTCCCTCGTGCGCTCTCCTGTTCCGACCCTGCCGCTTACCGGATAC
CTGTCCGCCTTTCTCCCTTCGGGAAGCGTGGCGCTTTCTCATAGCTCACGCTGTAGGTATCTCAGTTCGG
TGTAGGTCGTTCGCTCCAAGCTGGGCTGTGTGCACGAACCCCCCGTTCAGCCCGACCGCTGCGCCTTATC
CGGTAACTATCGTCTTGAGTCCAACCCGGTAAGACACGACTTATCGCCACTGGCAGCAGCCACTGGTAAC
AGGATTAGCAGAGCGAGGTATGTAGGCGGTGCTACAGAGTTCTTGAAGTGGTGGCCTAACTACGGCTACA
CTAGAAGAACAGTATTTGGTATCTGCGCTCTGCTGAAGCCAGTTACCTTCGGAAAAAGAGTTGGTAGCTC
TTGATCCGGCAAACAAACCACCGCTGGTAGCGGTGGTTTTTTTGTTTGCAAGCAGCAGATTACGCGCAGA
AAAAAAGGATCTCAAGAAGATCCTTTGATCTTTTCTACGGGGTCTGACGCTCAGTGGAACGAAAACTCAC
GTTAAGGGATTTTGGTCATGAGATTATCAAAAAGGATCTTCACCTAGATCCTTTTAAATTAAAAATGAAG
TTTTAAATCAATCTAAAGTATATATGAGTAAACTTGGTCTGACAGCTCGAGGCTTGGATTCTCACCAATA
AAAAACGCCCGGCGGCAACCGAGCGTTCTGAACAAATCCAGATGGAGTTCTGAGGTCATTACTGGATCTA
TCAACAGGAGTCCAAGCGAGCTCGATATCAAATTACGCCCCGCCCTGCCACTCGTCGCAGTACTGTTGTA
ATTCATTAAGCATTCTGCCGACATGGAAGCCATCACAAACGGCATGATGAACCTGAATCGCCAGCGGCAT
CAGCACCTTGTCGCCTTGCGTATAATATTTGCCCATGGTGAAAACGGGGGCGAAGAAGTTGTCCATATTG
GCCACGTTTAAATCAAAACTGGTGAAACTCACCCAGGGATTGGCTGATACGAAAAACATATTCTCAATAA
ACCCTTTAGGGAAATAGGCCAGGTTTTCACCGTAACACGCCACATCTTGCGAATATATGTGTAGAAACTG
CCGGAAATCGTCGTGGTATTCACTCCAGAGTGATGAAAACGTTTCAGTTTGCTCATGGAAAACGGTGTAA
CAAGGGTGAACACTATCCCATATCACCAGCTCACCGTCTTTCATTGCCATACGAAATTCCGGATGAGCAT
TCATCAGGCGGGCAAGAATGTGAATAAAGGCCGGATAAAACTTGTGCTTATTTTTCTTTACGGTCTTTAA
AAAGGCCGTAATATCCAGCTGAACGGTCTGGTTATAGGTACATTGAGCAACTGACTGAAATGCCTCAAAA
TGTTCTTTACGATGCCATTGGGATATATCAACGGTGGTATATCCAGTGATTTTTTTCTCCATTTTAGCTT
CCTTAGCTCCTGAAAATCTCGATAACTCAAAAAATACGCCCGGTAGTGATCTTATTTCATTATGGTGAAA
GTTGGAACCTCTTACGTGCCCGATCAACTCGAGTGCCACCTGACGTCTAAGAAACCATTATTATCATGAC
ATTAACCTATAAAAATAGGCGTATCACGAGGCAGAATTTCAGATAAAAAAAATCCTTAGCTTTCGCTAAG
GATGATTTCTGGAATTCGCGGCCGCTTCTAGAGCGATGAGTGGTCTCG
